Addgene plasmid #84186: pFGC5941-PacI-ath-STTM865-5p
Purpose: target miRNA865-5p for destruction in Arabidopsis thaliana
Depositing lab: Guiliang Tang. Depositing organization: Michigan Technological University. Publication: Construction of short tandem target mimic (STTM) to block the functions of plant and animal microRNAs. Tang G, Yan J, Gu Y, Qiao M, Fan R, Mao Y, Tang X. Methods. 2012 Oct;58(2):118-25. doi: 10.1016/j.ymeth.2012.10.006. Epub 2012 Oct 23. PubMed 23098881.
Backbone
  Vector backbone: pFGC5941-PacI
  Backbone manufacturer: Guiliang Tang (Addgene plasmid # 44182)
  Backbone size w/o insert (bp): 8608
  Vector type: Plant Expression
  Selectable markers: Basta
Growth in bacteria
  Bacterial resistance: Chloramphenicol and Kanamycin, 25 & 50 μg/mL
  Growth temperature: 37°C
  Growth strain: DH5alpha
  Copy number: High Copy
Gene/Insert
  Gene/Insert name: STTM865-5p
  Species: A. thaliana (mustard weed)
  Insert size (bp): 2846
  Promoter: 2x35S
  Cloning method: Restriction Enzyme; 5′ cloning site PacI (not destroyed); 3′ cloning site PacI (not destroyed)
  Sequencing primers: 5′ CACTATCCTTCGCAAGACCCTTCC; 3′ CAACACATGAGCGAAACCCTATAA
Terms and licenses: Academic/Nonprofit Terms; Industry Terms: Not Available to Industry
Depositor comments: The insert within this plasmid contains a 2x35S promoter, STTM, T35S and CmR.
How to cite: pFGC5941-PacI-ath-STTM865-5p was a gift from Guiliang Tang (Addgene plasmid # 84186 ; http://n2t.net/addgene:84186 ; RRID:Addgene_84186)
