[The description below was written by a language model from this plasmid's Addgene catalogue record and pLannotate feature annotations shown in this document.]
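Description:
pFGC5941-PacI-ath-STTM865-5p is a plant expression binary vector built on the pFGC5941-PacI backbone and designed to knock down miR865-5p function in Arabidopsis thaliana by expressing a short tandem target mimic (STTM). The backbone has the typical layout of an Agrobacterium T-DNA vector. Nopaline-type left and right border repeats flank the region to be transferred. The pVS1 oriV, RepA and StaA functions support replication and stable maintenance in Agrobacterium. A ColE1/pBR322-type origin with a bom site allows propagation in E. coli, and a kanamycin resistance gene (aphA-3) sits outside the borders. Transformed plants are selected with Basta, using a bar (phosphinothricin acetyltransferase) gene placed between the mannopine synthase promoter and terminator next to the left border.

The payload is a cassette of about 2.8 kb cloned as a PacI fragment. According to the depositor it contains a 2x35S promoter, the STTM, a 35S terminator and a chloramphenicol resistance gene. The feature table agrees with this. It shows an enhanced CaMV 35S promoter spanning the numbering origin of the circular sequence, followed by an unannotated gap of roughly 160 bp that presumably holds the STTM, then the CaMV poly(A) signal and a CmR gene with its bacterial promoter. The CmR marker makes it possible to select insert-carrying clones on chloramphenicol plus kanamycin. An STTM transcript generally carries two imperfect miRNA binding sites joined by a short spacer; these sequester the cognate miRNA and trigger its degradation, which de-represses its targets. The construct is therefore suited to loss-of-function studies of miR865-5p in stably transformed Arabidopsis. An OCS terminator, a lacZα fragment and small ori-like fragments are also annotated and appear to be backbone or cloning remnants.
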