Features (pLannotate 1.2.2; 29 found; start..end, strand, type, name):
      1..346     +  promoter       CaMV 35S promoter: strong constitutive promoter from cauliflower mosaic virus
    298..344     +  promoter       minimal CaMV 35S promoter: minimal 35S promoter from cauliflower mosaic virus
    507..683     +  polyA_signal   CaMV poly(A) signal: cauliflower mosaic virus polyadenylation signal
   1245..1263    -  promoter       SP6 promoter: promoter for bacteriophage SP6 RNA polymerase
   1328..1987    -  CDS            CmR: chloramphenicol acetyltransferase; cat; confers resistance to chloramphenicol
   1988..2024    -  promoter       cat promoter (fragment): promoter of the E. coli cat gene encoding chloramphenicol acetyltransferase
   2024..2052    -  promoter       tet promoter: E. coli promoter for tetracycline efflux protein gene
   2114..2282    -  rep_origin     ori (fragment): high-copy-number ColE1/pMB1/pBR322/pUC origin of replication
   2289..2313    +  rep_origin     ori (fragment): high-copy-number ColE1/pMB1/pBR322/pUC origin of replication
   2329..2351    +  rep_origin     ori (fragment): high-copy-number ColE1/pMB1/pBR322/pUC origin of replication
   2397..2777    +  promoter       MAS promoter: mannopine synthase promoter (Velten et al., 1984)
   2783..3331    +  CDS            bar: PAT_STRHY - Experimental evidence at protein level: Swiss-Prot protein existence level 1. Inactivates phosphinothricin (PPT) by transfer of an acetyl group from acetyl CoA. Can also acetylate demethylphosphinothricin but not PTT or glutamate. This enzyme is an effector of phosphinothricin tripeptide (PTT or bialaphos) resistance. From Streptomyces hygroscopicus. Introduced by genetic manipulation and expressed in glufosinate-tolerant maize by Dekalb Genetics.
   3344..3596    +  terminator     MAS terminator: mannopine synthase terminator
   3682..3706    -  misc_feature   LB T-DNA repeat: left border repeat from nopaline C58 T-DNA
   4131..4925    +  CDS            KanR: aminoglycoside phosphotransferase; aphA-3; confers resistance to kanamycin
   5012..5600    +  rep_origin     ori: high-copy-number ColE1/pMB1/pBR322/pUC origin of replication
   5786..5926    -  misc_feature   bom: basis of mobility region from pBR322
   6028..6067    -  CDS            rop (fragment): Rop protein, which maintains plasmids at low copy number; rop
   6270..6464    -  rep_origin     pVS1 oriV: origin of replication for the Pseudomonas plasmid pVS1 (Heeb et al., 2000)
   6530..7603    -  CDS            pVS1 RepA: replication protein from the Pseudomonas plasmid pVS1 (Heeb et al., 2000)
   8032..8661    -  CDS            pVS1 StaA: stability protein from the Pseudomonas plasmid pVS1 (Heeb et al., 2000)
   9221..9622    -  CDS            Y4CG_SINFN (fragment): Protein inferred from homology: Swiss-Prot protein existence level 3. From Sinorhizobium fredii (strain NBRC 101917 / NGR234).
   9962..9986    -  misc_feature   RB T-DNA repeat: right border repeat from nopaline C58 T-DNA
  10052..10206   -  CDS            lacZα (fragment): LacZα fragment of β-galactosidase; lacZ fragment
  10209..10229   -  misc_feature   MCS (fragment): pUC18/19 multiple cloning site
  10230..10937   -  terminator     OCS terminator: octopine synthase terminator
  10970..11011   -  rep_origin     ori (fragment): high-copy-number ColE1/pMB1/pBR322/pUC origin of replication
  11112..11138   +  intron         CMV intron (fragment): modified intron A from human cytomegalovirus (CMV)
  11154..11201   +  promoter       CaMV 35S promoter (enhanced) (fragment): cauliflower mosaic virus 35S promoter with a duplicated enhancer region
>Addgene plasmid #84186 | pFGC5941-PacI-ath-STTM865-5p | addgene full sequence | sequence record 167536 | Addgene NGS Result
TGAGACTTTTCAACAAAGGGTAATTTCGGGAAACCTCCTCGGATTCCATTGCCCAGCTATCTGTCACTTC
ATCGAAAGGACAGTGGAAAAGGAAGGTGGCTCCTACAAATGCCATCATTGCGATAAAGGAAAGGCTATCA
TTCAAGATGCCTCTGCCGACAGTGGTCCCAAAGATGGACCCCCACCCACGAGGAGCATCGTGGAAAAAGA
AGACGTTCCAACCACGTCTTCAAAGCAAGTGGATTGATGTGACATCTCCACTGACATAAGGGATGACGCA
CAACCCCACTATCCTTCGCAAGACCCTTCCTCTATATAAGGAAGTTCATTTCATTTGGAGAGGACAGCCC
AAGCTTCTCAATTAGATCTACCAAATTCATGTTGTTGTTGTTATGGTCTAATTTAAATATGGTCTAAAGA
AGAAGAATCTCAATTAGATCTACCAAATTCATGAATTCGGTACGCTGAAATCACCAGTCTCTCTCTACAA
ATCTATCTCTCTCTATTTTCTCCATAAATAATGTGTGAGTAGTTTCCCGATAAGGGAAATTAGGGTTCTT
ATAGGGTTTCGCTCATGTGTTGAGCATATAAGAAACCCTTAGTATGTATTTGTATTTGTAAAATACTTCT
ATCAATAAAATTTCTAATTCCTAAAACCAAAATCCAGTACTAAAATCCAGATCTCCTAAAGTCCCTATAG
ATCTTTGTCGTGAATATAAACCAGACACGAGACGACTAGACCTGGAGCCCAGACGCCGTTCGAAGCTAGA
AGTACCGCTTAGGCAGGAGGCCGTTAGGGAAAAGATGCTAAGGCAGGGTTGGTTACGTTGACTCCCCCGT
AGGTTTGGTTTAAATATGATGAAGTGGACGGAAGGAAGGAGGAAGACAAGGAAGGATAAGGTTGCAGGCC
CTGTGCAAGGTAAGAAGATGGAAATTTGATAGAGGTACGCTACTATACTTATACTATACGCTAAGGGAAT
GATTGTATTTATACCCTGTACCCCCTAATAACCCCTTATCAATTTAAGAAATAATCCGCATAAGCCCCCG
CTTAAAAATTGGTATCAGAGCCATGAATAGGTCTATGACCAAAACTCAAGAGGATAAAACCTCACCAAAA
TACGAAAGAGTCCTTAACTCTAAAGATAAAAGATCTTTCAAGATCAAAACTAGTCCCCTCACACCGGTGA
CGGGGATCGCATGCGACCTCTAGACCATCACATTGGAGCTTCAGCTGCTCGAGTTCTATAGTGTCACCTA
AATCGTATGTGTATGATACGTAAGGTTATGTATTAATTGTAGCCGCGTTCTTACGTCGACGTACCAATTA
CGCCCCGCCCTGTCACTCATCGCAGTACTGTTGTAATTCATTAAGCATTCTGCCGACATGGAAGCCATCA
CAAACGGCATGATGAACCTGAATCGCCAGCGGCATCAGCACCTTGTCGCCTTGCGTATAATATTTGCCCA
TGGTGAAAACGGGGGCGAAGAAGTTGTCCATATTGGCCACGTTTAAATCAAAACTGGTGAAACTCACCCA
GGGATTGGCTGAGACGAAAAACATATTCTCAATAAACCCTTTAGGGAAATAGGTCAGGTTTTCACCGTAA
CACGCCACATCTTGCGAATATATGTGTAGAAACTGCCGGAAATCGTCGTGGTATTCACTCCAGAGCGATG
AAAACGTTTCAGTTTGCTCATGGAAAACGGTGTAACAAGGGTGAACACTATCCCATATTACCAGCTCACC
GTCTTTCATTGCCATACGGAACTCCGGATGAGCATTCATCAGGCGGGCAAGAATGTGAATAAAGGCCGGA
TAAAACTTGTGCTTATTTTTCTTTACGGTCTTTAAAAAGGCCGTAATATCCAGCTGAACGGTCTGGTTAT
AGGTACATTGAGCAACTGACTGAAATGCCTCAAAATGTTCTTTACGATGCCATTGGGATATATCAACGGT
GGTATATCCAGTGATTTCTTTCTCCATTTTAGCTTCCTTAGCTCCTGAAAATCTCGATAACTCATTAAAG
CTTATCGATGATAAGCTGTCAAACATGAGAATTTAGCCCGCCTAATGAGCGGGCTTTTTGTTGTGATCCG
CGTTGCTGGCGTTTTTCCATAGGCTCCGCCCCCCTGACGAGCATCACAAAAATCGACGCTCAAGTCAGAG
GTGGCGAAACCCGACAGGACTATAAAGATACCAGGCGTTTCCCCCCTGGAAGCTCCCTCGTGCGCTCTCC
TGTTCCGACCCTGCCGCTTACCGGATACCTGTCCGCCTTTCTTAATTAAGAAAGGCGGACAGGTATCCGG
TAATCTGCTGCTTGCAAACGCGTAATCTGCTGCTTGCAAACTTAATTAACTCTCTAGACTCACCTAGGAT
CCATGAATTCTGAGATTTTTCAAATCAGTGCGCAAGACGTGACGTAAGTATCCGAGTCAGTTTTTATTTT
TCTACTAATTTGGTCGTTTATTTCGGCGTGTAGGACATGGCAACCGGGCCTGAATTTCGCGGGTATTCTG
TTTCTATTCCAACTTTTTCTTGATCCGCAGCCATTAACGACTTTTGAATAGATACGCTGACACGCCAAGC
CTCGCTAGTCAAAAGTGTACCAAACAACGCTTTACAGCAAGAACGGAATGCGCGTGACGCTCGCGGTGAC
GCCATTTCGCCTTTTCAGAAATGGATAAATAGCCTTGCTTCCTATTATATCTTCCCAAATTACCAATACA
TTACACTAGCATCTGAATTTCATAACCAATCTCGATACACCAAATCGAATCGATGAGCCCAGAACGACGC
CCGGCCGACATCCGCCGTGCCACCGAGGCGGACATGCCGGCGGTCTGCACCATCGTCAACCACTACATCG
AGACAAGCACGGTCAACTTCCGTACCGAGCCGCAGGAACCGCAGGAGTGGACGGACGACCTCGTCCGTCT
GCGGGAGCGCTATCCCTGGCTCGTCGCCGAGGTGGACGGCGAGGTCGCCGGCATCGCCTACGCGGGCCCC
TGGAAGGCACGCAACGCCTACGACTGGACGGCCGAGTCGACCGTGTACGTCTCCCCCCGCCACCAGCGGA
CGGGACTGGGCTCCACGCTCTACACCCACCTGCTGAAGTCCCTGGAGGCACAGGGCTTCAAGAGCGTGGT
CGCTGTCATCGGGCTGCCCAACGACCCGAGCGTGCGCATGCACGAGGCGCTCGGATATGCCCCCCGCGGC
ATGCTGCGGGCGGCCGGCTTCAAGCACGGGAACTGGCATGACGTGGGTTTCTGGCAGCTGGACTTCAGCC
TGCCGGTACCGCCCCGTCCGGTCCTGCCCGTCACCGAGATTTGACTGCAGAATCTTGGACTCCCATGTTG
GCAAAGGCAACCAAACAAACAATGAATGATCCGCTCCTGCATATGGGGCGGTTTGAGTATTTCAACTGCC
ATTTGGGCTGAATTGAAGACATGCTCCTGTCAGAAATTCCGTGATCTTACTCAATATTCAGTAATCTCGG
CCAATATCCTAAATGTGCGTGGCTTTATCTGTCTTTGTATTGTTTCATCAATTCATGTAACGTTTGCTTT
TCTTATGAATTTTCAAATAAATTATCAGATCCGAGCTCGAATTAATTCGGCGTTAATTCAGTACATTAAA
AACGTCCGCAATGTGTTATTAAGTTGTCTAAGCGTCAATTTGTTTACACCACAATATATCCTGCCACCAG
CCAGCCAACAGCTCCCCGACCGGCAGCTCGGCACAAAATCACCACTCGATACAGGCAGCCCATCAGTCCG
GGACGGCGTCAGCGGGAGAGCCGTTGTAAGGCGGCAGACTTTGCTCATGTTACCGATGCTATTCGGAAGA
ACGGCAACTAAGCTGCCGGGTTTGAAACACGGATGATCTCGCGGAGGGTAGCATGTTGATTGTAACGATG
ACAGAGCGTTGCTGCCTGTGATCACCGCGGTTTCAAAATCGGCTCCGTCGATACTATGTTATACGCCAAC
TTTGAAAACAACTTTGAAAAAGCTGTTTTCTGGTATTTAAGGTTTTAGAATGCAAGGAACAGTGAATTGG
AGTTCGTCTTGTTATAATTAGCTTCTTGGGGTATCTTTAAATACTGTAGAAAAGAGGAAGGAAATAATAA
ATGGCTAAAATGAGAATATCACCGGAATTGAAAAAACTGATCGAAAAATACCGCTGCGTAAAAGATACGG
AAGGAATGTCTCCTGCTAAGGTATATAAGCTGGTGGGAGAAAATGAAAACCTATATTTAAAAATGACGGA
CAGCCGGTATAAAGGGACCACCTATGATGTGGAACGGGAAAAGGACATGATGCTATGGCTGGAAGGAAAG
CTGCCTGTTCCAAAGGTCCTGCACTTTGAACGGCATGATGGCTGGAGCAATCTGCTCATGAGTGAGGCCG
ATGGCGTCCTTTGCTCGGAAGAGTATGAAGATGAACAAAGCCCTGAAAAGATTATCGAGCTGTATGCGGA
GTGCATCAGGCTCTTTCACTCCATCGACATATCGGATTGTCCCTATACGAATAGCTTAGACAGCCGCTTA
GCCGAATTGGATTACTTACTGAATAACGATCTGGCCGATGTGGATTGCGAAAACTGGGAAGAAGACACTC
CATTTAAAGATCCGCGCGAGCTGTATGATTTTTTAAAGACGGAAAAGCCCGAAGAGGAACTTGTCTTTTC
CCACGGCGACCTGGGAGACAGCAACATCTTTGTGAAAGATGGCAAAGTAAGTGGCTTTATTGATCTTGGG
AGAAGCGGCAGGGCGGACAAGTGGTATGACATTGCCTTCTGCGTCCGGTCGATCAGGGAGGATATCGGGG
AAGAACAGTATGTCGAGCTATTTTTTGACTTACTGGGGATCAAGCCTGATTGGGAGAAAATAAAATATTA
TATTTTACTGGATGAATTGTTTTAGTACCTAGAATGCATGACCAAAATCCCTTAACGTGAGTTTTCGTTC
CACTGAGCGTCAGACCCCGTAGAAAAGATCAAAGGATCTTCTTGAGATCCTTTTTTTCTGCGCGTAATCT
GCTGCTTGCAAACAAAAAAACCACCGCTACCAGCGGTGGTTTGTTTGCCGGATCAAGAGCTACCAACTCT
TTTTCCGAAGGTAACTGGCTTCAGCAGAGCGCAGATACCAAATACTGTCCTTCTAGTGTAGCCGTAGTTA
GGCCACCACTTCAAGAACTCTGTAGCACCGCCTACATACCTCGCTCTGCTAATCCTGTTACCAGTGGCTG
CTGCCAGTGGCGATAAGTCGTGTCTTACCGGGTTGGACTCAAGACGATAGTTACCGGATAAGGCGCAGCG
GTCGGGCTGAACGGGGGGTTCGTGCACACAGCCCAGCTTGGAGCGAACGACCTACACCGAACTGAGATAC
CTACAGCGTGAGCTATGAGAAAGCGCCACGCTTCCCGAAGGGAGAAAGGCGGACAGGTATCCGGTAAGCG
GCAGGGTCGGAACAGGAGAGCGCACGAGGGAGCTTCCAGGGGGAAACGCCTGGTATCTTTATAGTCCTGT
CGGGTTTCGCCACCTCTGACTTGAGCGTCGATTTTTGTGATGCTCGTCAGGGGGGCGGAGCCTATGGAAA
AACGCCAGCAACGCGGCCTTTTTACGGTTCCTGGCCTTTTGCTGGCCTTTTGCTCACATGTTCTTTCCTG
CGTTATCCCCTGATTCTGTGGATAACCGTATTACCGCCTTTGAGTGAGCTGATACCGCTCGCCGCAGCCG
AACGACCGAGCGCAGCGAGTCAGTGAGCGAGGAAGCGGAAGAGCGCCTGATGCGGTATTTTCTCCTTACG
CATCTGTGCGGTATTTCACACCGCATATGGTGCACTCTCAGTACAATCTGCTCTGATGCCGCATAGTTAA
GCCAGTATACACTCCGCTATCGCTACGTGACTGGGTCATGGCTGCGCCCCGACACCCGCCAACACCCGCT
GACGCGCCCTGACGGGCTTGTCTGCTCCCGGCATCCGCTTACAGACAAGCTGTGACCGTCTCCGGGAGCT
GCATGTGTCAGAGGTTTTCACCGTCATCACCGAAACGCGCGAGGCAGGGTGCCTTGATGTGGGCGCCGGC
GGTCGAGTGGCGACGGCGCGGCTTGTCCGCGCCCTGGTAGATTGCCTGGCCGTAGGCCAGCCATTTTTGA
GCGGCCAGCGGCCGCGATAGGCCGACGCGAAGCGGCGGGGCGTAGGGAGCGCAGCGACCGAAGGGTAGGC
GCTTTTTGCAGCTCTTCGGCTGTGCGCTGGCCAGACAGTTATGCACAGGCCAGGCGGGTTTTAAGAGTTT
TAATAAGTTTTAAAGAGTTTTAGGCGGAAAAATCGCCTTTTTTCTCTTTTATATCAGTCACTTACATGTG
TGACCGGTTCCCAATGTACGGCTTTGGGTTCCCAATGTACGGGTTCCGGTTCCCAATGTACGGCTTTGGG
TTCCCAATGTACGTGCTATCCACAGGAAAGAGACCTTTTCGACCTTTTTCCCCTGCTAGGGCAATTTGCC
CTAGCATCTGCTCCGTACATTAGGAACCGGCGGATGCTTCGCCCTCGATCAGGTTGCGGTAGCGCATGAC
TAGGATCGGGCCAGCCTGCCCCGCCTCCTCCTTCAAATCGTACTCCGGCAGGTCATTTGACCCGATCAGC
TTGCGCACGGTGAAACAGAACTTCTTGAACTCTCCGGCGCTGCCACTGCGTTCGTAGATCGTCTTGAACA
ACCATCTGGCTTCTGCCTTGCCTGCGGCGCGGCGTGCCAGGCGGTAGAGAAAACGGCCGATGCCGGGATC
GATCAAAAAGTAATCGGGGTGAACCGTCAGCACGTCCGGGTTCTTGCCTTCTGTGATCTCGCGGTACATC
CAATCAGCTAGCTCGATCTCGATGTACTCCGGCCGCCCGGTTTCGCTCTTTACGATCTTGTAGCGGCTAA
TCAAGGCTTCACCCTCGGATACCGTCACCAGGCGGCCGTTCTTGGCCTTCTTCGTACGCTGCATGGCAAC
GTGCGTGGTGTTTAACCGAATGCAGGTTTCTACCAGGTCGTCTTTCTGCTTTCCGCCATCGGCTCGCCGG
CAGAACTTGAGTACGTCCGCAACGTGTGGACGGAACACGCGGCCGGGCTTGTCTCCCTTCCCTTCCCGGT
ATCGGTTCATGGATTCGGTTAGATGGGAAACCGCCATCAGTACCAGGTCGTAATCCCACACACTGGCCAT
GCCGGCCGGCCCTGCGGAAACCTCTACGTGCCCGTCTGGAAGCTCGTAGCGGATCACCTCGCCAGCTCGT
CGGTCACGCTTCGACAGACGGAAAACGGCCACGTCCATGATGCTGCGACTATCGCGGGTGCCCACGTCAT
AGAGCATCGGAACGAAAAAATCTGGTTGCTCGTCGCCCTTGGGCGGCTTCCTAATCGACGGCGCACCGGC
TGCCGGCGGTTGCCGGGATTCTTTGCGGATTCGATCAGCGGCCGCTTGCCACGATTCACCGGGGCGTGCT
TCTGCCTCGATGCGTTGCCGCTGGGCGGCCTGCGCGGCCTTCAACTTCTCCACCAGGTCATCACCCAGCG
CCGCGCCGATTTGTACCGGGCCGGATGGTTTGCGACCGCTCACGCCGATTCCTCGGGCTTGGGGGTTCCA
GTGCCATTGCAGGGCCGGCAGGCAACCCAGCCGCTTACGCCTGGCCAACCGCCCGTTCCTCCACACATGG
GGCATTCCACGGCGTCGGTGCCTGGTTGTTCTTGATTTTCCATGCCGCCTCCTTTAGCCGCTAAAATTCA
TCTACTCATTTATTCATTTGCTCATTTACTCTGGTAGCTGCGCGATGTATTCAGATAGCAGCTCGGTAAT
GGTCTTGCCTTGGCGTACCGCGTACATCTTCAGCTTGGTGTGATCCTCCGCCGGCAACTGAAAGTTGACC
CGCTTCATGGCTGGCGTGTCTGCCAGGCTGGCCAACGTTGCAGCCTTGCTGCTGCGTGCGCTCGGACGGC
CGGCACTTAGCGTGTTTGTGCTTTTGCTCATTTTCTCTTTACCTCATTAACTCAAATGAGTTTTGATTTA
ATTTCAGCGGCCAGCGCCTGGACCTCGCGGGCAGCGTCGCCCTCGGGTTCTGATTCAAGAACGGTTGTGC
CGGCGGCGGCAGTGCCTGGGTAGCTCACGCGCTGCGTGATACGGGACTCAAGAATGGGCAGCTCGTACCC
GGCCAGCGCCTCGGCAACCTCACCGCCGATGCGCGTGCCTTTGATCGCCCGCGACACGACAAAGGCCGCT
TGTAGCCTTCCATCCGTGACCTCAATGCGCTGCTTAACCAGCTCCACCAGGTCGGCGGTGGCCCATATGT
CGTAAGGGCTTGGCTGCACCGGAATCAGCACGAAGTCGGCTGCCTTGATCGCGGACACAGCCAAGTCCGC
CGCCTGGGGCGCTCCGTCGATCACTACGAAGTCGCGCCGGCCGATGGCCTTCACGTCGCGGTCAATCGTC
GGGCGGTCGATGCCGACAACGGTTAGCGGTTGATCTTCCCGCACGGCCGCCCAATCGCGGGCACTGCCCT
GGGGATCGGAATCGACTAACAGAACATCGGCCCCGGCGAGTTGCAGGGCGCGGGCTAGATGGGTTGCGAT
GGTCGTCTTGCCTGACCCGCCTTTCTGGTTAAGTACAGCGATAACCTTCATGCGTTCCCCTTGCGTATTT
GTTTATTTACTCATCGCATCATATACGCAGCGACCGCATGACGCAAGCTGTTTTACTCAAATACACATCA
CCTTTTTAGACGGCGGCGCTCGGTTTCTTCAGCGGCCAAGCTGGCCGGCCAGGCCGCCAGCTTGGCATCA
GACAAACCGGCCAGGATTTCATGCAGCCGCACGGTTGAGACGTGCGCGGGCGGCTCGAACACGTACCCGG
CCGCGATCATCTCCGCCTCGATCTCTTCGGTAATGAAAAACGGTTCGTCCTGGCCGTCCTGGTGCGGTTT
CATGCTTGTTCCTCTTGGCGTTCATTCTCGGCGGCCGCCAGGGCGTCGGCCTCGGTCAATGCGTCCTCAC
GGAAGGCACCGCGCCGCCTGGCCTCGGTGGGCGTCACTTCCTCGCTGCGCTCAAGTGCGCGGTACAGGGT
CGAGCGATGCACGCCAAGCAGTGCAGCCGCCTCTTTCACGGTGCGGCCTTCCTGGTCGATCAGCTCGCGG
GCGTGCGCGATCTGTGCCGGGGTGAGGGTAGGGCGGGGGCCAAACTTCACGCCTCGGGCCTTGGCGGCCT
CGCGCCCGCTCCGGGTGCGGTCGATGATTAGGGAACGCTCGAACTCGGCAATGCCGGCGAACACGGTCAA
CACCATGCGGCCGGCCGGCGTGGTGGTGTCGGCCCACGGCTCTGCCAGGCTACGCAGGCCCGCGCCGGCC
TCCTGGATGCGCTCGGCAATGTCCAGTAGGTCGCGGGTGCTGCGGGCCAGGCGGTCTAGCCTGGTCACTG
TCACAACGTCGCCAGGGCGTAGGTGGTCAAGCATCCTGGCCAGCTCCGGGCGGTCGCGCCTGGTGCCGGT
GATCTTCTCGGAAAACAGCTTGGTGCAGCCGGCCGCGTGCAGTTCGGCCCGTTGGTTGGTCAAGTCCTGG
TCGTCGGTGCTGACGCGGGCATAGCCCAGCAGGCCAGCGGCGGCGCTCTTGTTCATGGCGTAATGTCTCC
GGTTCTAGTCGCAAGTATTCTACTTTATGCGACTAAAACACGCGACAAGAAAACGCCAGGAAAAGGGCAG
GGCGGCAGCCTGTCGCGTAACTTAGGACTTGTGCGACATGTCGTTTTCAGAAGACGGCTGCACTGAACGT
CAGAAGCCGACTGCACTATAGCAGCGGAGGGGTTGGATCAAAGTACTTTGATCCCGAGGGGAACCCTGTG
GTTGGCATGCACATACAAATGGACGAACGGATAAACCTTTTCACGCCCTTTTAAATATCCGATTATTCTA
ATAAACGCTCTTTTCTCTTAGGTTTACCCGCCAATATATCCTGTCAAACACTGATAGTTTAAACTGAAGG
CGGGAAACGACAATCTGATCCAAGCTCAAGCTGCTCTAGCATTCGCCATTCAGGCTGCGCAACTGTTGGG
AAGGGCGATCGGTGCGGGCCTCTTCGCTATTACGCCAGCTGGCGAAAGGGGGATGTGCTGCAAGGCGATT
AAGTTGGGTAACGCCAGGGTTTTCCCAGTCACGACGTTGTAAAACGACGGCCAGTGCCAAGCTTGCATGC
CTGCAGGTCCTGCTGAGCCTCGACATGTTGTCGCAAAATTCGCCCTGGACCCGCCCAACGATTTGTCGTC
ACTGTCAAGGTTTGACCTGCACTTCATTTGGGGCCCACATACACCAAAAAAATGCTGCATAATTCTCGGG
GCAGCAAGTCGGTTACCCGGCCGCCGTGCTGGACCGGGTTGAATGGTGCCCGTAACTTTCGGTAGAGCGG
ACGGCCAATACTCAACTTCAAGGAATCTCACCCATGCGCGCCGGCGGGGAACCGGAGTTCCCTTCAGTGA
GCGTTATTAGTTCGCCGCTCGGTGTGTCGTAGATACTAGCCCCTGGGGCACTTTTGAAATTTGAATAAGA
TTTATGTAATCAGTCTTTTAGGTTTGACCGGTTCTGCCGCTTTTTTTAAAATTGGATTTGTAATAATAAA
ACGCAATTGTTTGTTATTGTGGCGCTCTATCATAGATGTCGCTATAAACCTATTCAGCACAATATATTGT
TTTCATTTTAATATTGTACATATAAGTAGTAGGGTACAATCAGTAAATTGAACGGAGAATATTATTCATA
AAAATACGATAGTAACGGGTGATATATTCATTAGAATGAACCGAAACCGGCGGTAAGGATCTGAGCTACA
CATGCTCAGGTTTTTTACAACGTGCACAACAGAATTGAAAGCAAATATCATGCGATCATAGGCGTCTCGC
ATATCTCATTAAAGCAGGACTCTAGGGACTAGTCCCGGGTCTTAATTAAGTTTGCAAGCAGCAGATTACG
CGCAGAAAAAAAGGATCTCAAGGAGATCCTTTGGATCACAAAAAAAAGCCCGCTCATTAGGCGGGTTAAA
TTCCCGGGTACTGCAGCCGATTCATTAATGCAGGTTAACCTGGCTTATCGAAATTAATACGACTCACCAT
AGGGAGACCGGCAGATCTGATCCCTACTCCAAAAATGTCAAAGATACAGTCTCAGAAGACCAAAGGGCTA
T
