>Addgene plasmid #84186 | pFGC5941-PacI-ath-STTM865-5p | depositor partial sequence | sequence record 160742 | STTM
CTCAATTAGATCTACCAAATTCATGTTGTTGTTGTTATGGTCTAATTTAAATATGGTCTAAAGAAGAAGA
ATCTCAATTAGATCTACCAAATTCAT
